>Addgene plasmid #87097 | GLI2 his | addgene full sequence | sequence record 201477 | Addgene Assembled Result
GACGGATCGGGAGATCTCCCGATCCCCTATGGTGCACTCTCAGTACAATCTGCTCTGATGCCGCATAGTT
AAGCCAGTATCTGCTCCCTGCTTGTGTGTTGGAGGTCGCTGAGTAGTGCGCGAGCAAAATTTAAGCTACA
ACAAGGCAAGGCTTGACCGACAATTGCATGAAGAATCTGCTTAGGGTTAGGCGTTTTGCGCTGCTTCGCG
ATGTACGGGCCAGATATACGCGTTGACATTGATTATTGACTAGTTATTAATAGTAATCAATTACGGGGTC
ATTAGTTCATAGCCCATATATGGAGTTCCGCGTTACATAACTTACGGTAAATGGCCCGCCTGGCTGACCG
CCCAACGACCCCCGCCCATTGACGTCAATAATGACGTATGTTCCCATAGTAACGCCAATAGGGACTTTCC
ATTGACGTCAATGGGTGGAGTATTTACGGTAAACTGCCCACTTGGCAGTACATCAAGTGTATCATATGCC
AAGTACGCCCCCTATTGACGTCAATGACGGTAAATGGCCCGCCTGGCATTATGCCCAGTACATGACCTTA
TGGGACTTTCCTACTTGGCAGTACATCTACGTATTAGTCATCGCTATTACCATGGTGATGCGGTTTTGGC
AGTACATCAATGGGCGTGGATAGCGGTTTGACTCACGGGGATTTCCAAGTCTCCACCCCATTGACGTCAA
TGGGAGTTTGTTTTGGCACCAAAATCAACGGGACTTTCCAAAATGTCGTAACAACTCCGCCCCATTGACG
CAAATGGGCGGTAGGCGTGTACGGTGGGAGGTCTATATAAGCAGAGCTCTCTGGCTAACTAGAGAACCCA
CTGCTTACTGGCTTATCGAAATTAATACGACTCACTATAGGGAGACCCAAGCTGGCTAGCGTTTAAACTT
AAGCTTACCATGGGGGGTTCTCATCATCATCATCATCATGGTATGGCTAGCATGACTGGTGGACAGCAAA
TGGGTCGGGATCTGTACGACGATGACGATAAGGTACCAGGATCCAGTGTGGTGGAATTCATGGAGACGTC
TGCCTCAGCCACTGCCTCCGAGAAGCAAGAAGCCAAAAGTGGGATCCTGGAGGCCGCTGGCTTCCCCGAC
CCGGGTAAAAAGGCCTCTCCTTTGGTGGTGGCTGCAGCGGCAGCAGCAGCGGTAGCTGCCCAAGGAGTGC
CGCAGCATCTCTTGCCACCATTCCATGCGCCCCTACCGATTGACATGCGACACCAGGAAGGAAGGTACCA
TTACGAGCCTCATTCTGTCCACGGTGTGCACGGGCCCCCTGCCCTCAGCGGCAGCCCTGTCATCTCTGAC
ATCTCCTTGATCCGGCTTTCCCCGCACCCGGCTGGCCCTGGGGAGTCCCCCTTCAACGCCCCCCACCCGT
ACGTGAACCCCCACATGGAGCACTACCTCCGTTCTGTGCACAGCAGCCCCACGCTCTCCATGATCTCTGC
AGCCAGGGGCCTCAGCCCCGCTGATGTGGCCCAGGAGCACCTTAAGGAGAGGGGACTGTTTGGCCTTCCT
GCTCCAGGCACCACCCCCTCAGACTATTACCACCAGATGACCCTCGTGGCAGGCCACCCCGCGCCCTACG
GGGACCTGCTGATGCAGAGCGGGGGCGCTGCCAGCGCACCCCATCTCCACGACTACCTCAACCCCGTGGA
CGTGTCCCGTTTCTCCAGCCCGCGGGTGACGCCCCGCCTGAGCCGCAAGCGGGCGCTGTCCATCTCCCCA
CTCTCAGACGCCAGCCTGGACCTGCAGCGGATGATCCGCACCTCACCCAACTCGCTAGTGGCCTACATCA
ACAACTCCCGAAGCAGCTCAGCGGCCAGCGGTTCCTACGGGCATCTGTCAGCGGGTGCCCTCAGCCCAGC
CTTCACCTTCCCCCACCCCATCAACCCCGTGGCCTACCAGCAGATTCTGAGCCAGCAGAGGGGTCTGGGG
TCAGCCTTTGGACACACACCACCCCTGATCCAGCCCTCACCCACCTTCCTGGCCCAGCAGCCCATGGCCC
TCACCTCCATCAATGCCACGCCCACCCAGCTCAGCAGCAGCAGCAACTGTCTGAGTGACACCAACCAGAA
CAAGCAGAGCAGTGAGTCGGCCGTCAGCAGCACCGTCAACCCTGTCGCCATTCACAAGCGCAGCAAGGTC
AAGACCGAGCCTGAGGGCCTGCGGCCGGCCTCCCCTCTGGCGCTGACGCAGGGCCAGGTGTCTGGACACG
GCTCATGTGGGTGTGCCCTTCCCCTCTCCCAGGAGCAGCTGGCTGACCTCAAGGAAGATCTGGACAGGGA
TGACTGTAAGCAGGAGGCTGAGGTGGTCATCTATGAGACCAACTGCCACTGGGAAGACTGCACCAAGGAG
TACGACACCCAGGAGCAGCTGGTGCATCACATCAACAACGAGCACATCCACGGGGAGAAGAAGGAGTTTG
TGTGCCGCTGGCAGGCCTGCACGCGGGAGCAGAAGCCCTTCAAGGCGCAGTACATGCTGGTGGTGCACAT
GCGGCGACACACGGGCGAGAAGCCCCACAAGTGCACGTTCGAGGGCTGCTCGAAGGCCTACTCCCGCCTG
GAGAACCTGAAGACACACCTGCGGTCCCACACCGGGGAGAAGCCATATGTGTGTGAGCACGAGGGCTGCA
ACAAAGCCTTCTCCAACGCCTCGGACCGCGCCAAGCACCAGAATCGCACCCACTCCAACGAGAAACCCTA
CATCTGCAAGATCCCAGGCTGCACCAAGAGATACACAGACCCCAGCTCTCTCCGGAAGCATGTGAAAACG
GTCCACGGCCCAGATGCCCACGTCACCAAGAAGCAGCGCAATGACGTGCACCTCCGCACACCGCTGCTCA
AAGAGAATGGGGACAGTGAGGCCGGCACGGAGCCTGGCGGCCCAGAGAGCACCGAGGCCAGCAGCACCAG
CCAGGCCGTGGAGGACTGCCTGCACGTCAGAGCCATCAAGACCGAGAGCTCCGGGCTGTGTCAGTCCAGC
CCCGGGGCCCAGTCGTCCTGCAGCAGCGAGCCCTCTCCTCTGGGCAGTGCCCCCAACAATGACAGTGGCG
TGGAGATGCCGGGGACGGGGCCCGGGAGCCTGGGAGACCTGACGGCACTGGATGACACACCCCCAGGGGC
CGACACCTCAGCCCTGGCTGCCCCCTCCGCTGGTGGCCTCCAGCTGCGCAAACACATGACCACCATGCAC
CGGTTCGAGCAGCTCAAGAAGGAGAAGCTCAAGTCACTCAAGGATTCCTGCTCATGGGCCGGGCCGACTC
CACACACGCGGAACACCAAGCTGCCTCCCCTCCCGGGAAGTGGCTCCATCCTGGAAAACTTCAGTGGCAG
TGGGGGCGGCGGGCCCGCGGGGCTGCTGCCGAACCCGCGGCTGTCGGAGCTGTCCGCGAGCGAGGTGACC
ATGCTGAGCCAGCTGCAGGAGCGCCGCGACAGCTCCACCAGCACGGTCAGCTCGGCCTACACCGTGAGCC
GCCGCTCCTCCGGCATCTCCCCCTACTTCTCCAGCCGCCGCTCCAGCGAGGCCTCGCCCCTGGGCGCCGG
CCGCCCGCACAACGCGAGCTCCGCTGACTCCTACGACCCCATCTCCACGGACGCGTCGCGGCGCTCGAGC
GAGGCCAGCCAGTGCAGCGGCGGCTCCGGGCTGCTCAACCTCACGCCGGCGCAGCAGTACAGCCTGCGGG
CCAAGTACGCGGCAGCCACTGGCGGCCCCCCGCCCACTCCGCTGCCGGGCCTGGAGCGCATGAGCCTGCG
GACCAGGCTGGCGCTGCTGGACGCGCCCGAGCGCACGCTGCCCGCCGGCTGCCCACGCCCACTGGGGCCG
CGGCGTGGCAGCGACGGGCCGACCTATGGCCACGGCCACGCGGGGGCTGCGCCCGCCTTCCCCCACGAGG
CTCCAGGCGGCGGAGCCAGGCGGGCCAGCGACCCTGTGCGGCGGCCCGATGCCCTGTCCCTGCCGCGGGT
GCAGCGCTTCCACAGCACCCACAACGTGAACCCCGGCCCGCTGCCGCCCTGTGCCGACAGGCGAGGCCTC
CGCCTGCAGAGCCACCCGAGCACCGACGGCGGCCTGGCCCGCGGCGCCTACTCGCCCCGGCCGCCTAGCA
TCAGCGAGAACGTGGCGATGGAGGCCGTGGCGGCAGGAGTGGACGGCGCGGGGCCCGAGGCCGACCTGGG
GCTGCCGGAGGACGACCTGGTGCTTCCAGACGACGTGGTGCAGTACATCAAGGCGCACGCCAGTGGCGCT
CTGGACGAGGGCACCGGGCAGGTGTATCCCACGGAAAGCACTGGCTTCTCTGACAACCCCAGACTACCCA
GCCCGGGGCTGCACGGCCAGCGCAGGATGGTGGCTGCGGACTCCAACGTGGGCCCCTCCGCCCCTATGCT
GGGAGGATGCCAGTTAGGCTTTGGGGCGCCCTCCAGCCTGAACAAAAATAACATGCCTGTGCAGTGGAAT
GAGGTGAGCTCCGGCACCGTAGACGCCCTGGCCAGCCAGGTGAAGCCTCCACCCTTTCCTCAGGGCAACC
TGGCGGTGGTGCAGCAGAAGCCTGCCTTTGGCCAGTACCCGGGCTACAGTCCGCAAGGCCTACAGGCTAG
CCCTGGGGGCCTGGACAGCACGCAGCCACACCTGCAGCCCCGCAGCGGAGCCCCCTCCCAGGGCATCCCC
AGGGTAAACTACATGCAGCAGCTGCGACAGCCAGTGGCAGGCAGCCAGTGTCCTGGCATGACTACCACTA
TGAGCCCCCATGCCTGCTATGGCCAAGTCCACCCCCAGCTGAGCCCCAGCACCATCAGTGGGGCCCTCAA
CCAGTTCCCCCAATCCTGCAGCAACATGCCAGCCAAGCCAGGGCATCTGGGGCACCCTCAGCAGACAGAA
GTGGCACCTGACCCCACCACGATGGGCAATCGCCACAGGGAACTTGGGGTCCCCGATTCAGCCCTGGCTG
GAGTGCCACCACCTCACCCAGTCCAGAGCTACCCACAGCAGAGCCATCACCTGGCAGCCTCCATGAGCCA
GGAGGGCTACCACCAGGTCCCCAGCCTTCTGCCTGCCCGCCAGCCTGGCTTCATGGAGCCCCAAACAGGC
CCGATGGGGGTGGCTACAGCAGGCTTTGGCCTAGTGCAGCCCCGGCCTCCCCTCGAGCCCAGCCCCACTG
GCCGCCACCGTGGGGTACGTGCTGTGCAGCAGCAGCTGGCCTACGCCAGGGCCACAGGCCATGCCATGGC
TGCCATGCCGTCCAGTCAGGAAACAGCAGAGGCTGTGCCCAAGGGAGCGATGGGCAACATGGGGTCGGTG
CCTCCCCAGCCGCCTCCGCAGGACGCAGGTGGGGCCCCGGACCACAGCATGCTCTACTACTACGGCCAGA
TCCACATGTACGAACAGGATGGAGGCCTGGAGAACCTCGGGAGCTGCCAGGTCATGCGGTCCCAGCCACC
ACAGCCACAGGCCTGTCAGGACAGCATCCAGCCCCAGCCCTTGCCCTCACCAGGGGTCAACCAGGTGTCC
AGCACTGTGGACTCCCAGCTCCTGGAGGCCCCCCAGATTGACTTCGATGCCATCATGGATGATGGCGATC
ACTCGAGTTTGTTCTCGGGTGCTCTGAGCCCCAGCCTCCTCCACAGCCTCTCCCAGAACTCCTCCCGCCT
CACCACCCCCCGAAACTCCTTGACCCTGCCCTCCATCCCCGCAGGCATCAGCAACATGGCTGTCGGGGAC
ATGAGCTCCATGCTCACCAGCCTCGCCGAGGAGAGCAAGTTCCTGAACATGATGACCTCTAGAGGGCCCG
TTTAAACCCGCTGATCAGCCTCGACTGTGCCTTCTAGTTGCCAGCCATCTGTTGTTTGCCCCTCCCCCGT
GCCTTCCTTGACCCTGGAAGGTGCCACTCCCACTGTCCTTTCCTAATAAAATGAGGAAATTGCATCGCAT
TGTCTGAGTAGGTGTCATTCTATTCTGGGGGGTGGGGTGGGGCAGGACAGCAAGGGGGAGGATTGGGAAG
ACAATAGCAGGCATGCTGGGGATGCGGTGGGCTCTATGGCTTCTGAGGCGGAAAGAACCAGCTGGGGCTC
TAGGGGGTATCCCC
[124 nt withheld, positions 6105-6228]
C
[91 nt withheld, positions 6230-6320]
A
[49 nt withheld, positions 6322-6370]
CCTTTGACGTTGGAGTCCACGTTCTTT
[37 nt withheld, positions 6398-6434]
ACCCTATCTCGGTCTATTCTTTTGATTTATAAGGGATTTTGCCGATTTCGGCCTATTGGTTAAAAAATGA
GCTGATTTAACAAAAATTTAACGCGAATTAATTCTGTGGAATGTGTGTCAGTTAGGGTGTGGAAAGTCCC
CAGGCTCCCCAGCAGGCAGAAGTATGCAAAGCATGCATCTCAATTAGTCAGCAACCAGGTGTGGAAAGTC
CCCAGGCTCCCCAGCAGGCAGAAGTATGCAAAGCATGCATCTCAATTAGTCAGCAACCATAGTCCCGCCC
CTAACTCCGCCCATCCCGCCCCTAACTCCGCCCAGTTCCGCCCATTCTCCGCCCCATGGCTGACTAATTT
TTTTTATTTATGCAGAGGCCGAGGCCGCCTCTGCCTCTGAGCTATTCCAGAAGTAGTGAGGAGGCTTTTT
TGGAGGCCTAGGCTTTTGCAAAAAGCTCCCGGGAGCTTGTATATCCATTTTCGGATCTGATCAAGAGACA
GGATGAGGATCGTTTCGCATGATTGAACAAGATGGATTGCACGCAGGTTCTCCGGCCGCTTGGGTGGAGA
GGCTATTCGGCTATGACTGGGCACAACAGACAATCGGCTGCTCTGATGCCGCCGTGTTCCGGCTGTCAGC
GCAGGGGCGCCCGGTTCTTTTTGTCAAGACCGACCTGTCCGGTGCCCTGAATGAACTGCAGGACGAGGCA
GCGCGGCTATCGTGGCTGGCCACGACGGGCGTTCCTTGCGCAGCTGTGCTCGACGTTGTCACTGAAGCGG
GAAGGGACTGGCTGCTATTGGGCGAAGTGCCGGGGCAGGATCTCCTGTCATCTCACCTTGCTCCTGCCGA
GAAAGTATCCATCATGGCTGATGCAATGCGGCGGCTGCATACGCTTGATCCGGCTACCTGCCCATTCGAC
CACCAAGCGAAACATCGCATCGAGCGAGCACGTACTCGGATGGAAGCCGGTCTTGTCGATCAGGATGATC
TGGACGAAGAGCATCAGGGGCTCGCGCCAGCCGAACTGTTCGCCAGGCTCAAGGCGCGCATGCCCGACGG
CGAGGATCTCGTCGTGACCCATGGCGATGCCTGCTTGCCGAATATCATGGTGGAAAATGGCCGCTTTTCT
GGATTCATCGACTGTGGCCGGCTGGGTGTGGCGGACCGCTATCAGGACATAGCGTTGGCTACCCGTGATA
TTGCTGAAGAGCTTGGCGGCGAATGGGCTGACCGCTTCCTCGTGCTTTACGGTATCGCCGCTCCCGATTC
GCAGCGCATCGCCTTCTATCGCCTTCTTGACGAGTTCTTCTGAGCGGGACTCTGGGGTTCGAAATGACCG
ACCAAGCGACGCCCAACCTGCCATCACGAGATTTCGATTCCACCGCCGCCTTCTATGAAAGGTTGGGCTT
CGGAATCGTTTTCCGGGACGCCGGCTGGATGATCCTCCAGCGCGGGGATCTCATGCTGGAGTTCTTCGCC
CACCCCAACTTGTTTATTGCAGCTTATAATGGTTACAAATAAAGCAATAGCATCACAAATTTCACAAATA
AAGCATTTTTTTCACTGCATTCTAGTTGTGGTTTGTCCAAACTCATCAATGTATCTTATCATGTCTGTAT
ACCGTCGACCTCTAGCTAGAGCTTGGCGTAATCATGGTCATAGCTGTTTCCTGTGTGAAATTGTTATCCG
CTCACAATTCCACACAACATACGAGCCGGAAGCATAAAGTGTAAAGCCTGGGGTGCCTAATGAGTGAGCT
AACTCACATTAATTGCGTTGCGCTCACTGCCCGCTTTCCAGTCGGGAAACCTGTCGTGCCAGCTGCATTA
ATGAATCGGCCAACGCGCGGGGAGAGGCGGTTTGCGTATTGGGCGCTCTTCCGCTTCCTCGCTCACTGAC
TCGCTGCGCTCGGTCGTTCGGCTGCGGCGAGCGGTATCAGCTCACTCAAAGGCGGTAATACGGTTATCCA
CAGAATCAGGGGATAACGCAGGAAAGAACATGTGAGCAAAAGGCCAGCAAAAGGCCAGGAACCGTAAAAA
GGCCGCGTTGCTGGCGTTTTTCCATAGGCTCCGCCCCCCTGACGAGCATCACAAAAATCGACGCTCAAGT
CAGAGGTGGCGAAACCCGACAGGACTATAAAGATACCAGGCGTTTCCCCCTGGAAGCTCCCTCGTGCGCT
CTCCTGTTCCGACCCTGCCGCTTACCGGATACCTGTCCGCCTTTCTCCCTTCGGGAAGCGTGGCGCTTTC
TCATAGCTCACGCTGTAGGTATCTCAGTTCGGTGTAGGTCGTTCGCTCCAAGCTGGGCTGTGTGCACGAA
CCCCCCGTTCAGCCCGACCGCTGCGCCTTATCCGGTAACTATCGTCTTGAGTCCAACCCGGTAAGACACG
ACTTATCGCCACTGGCAGCAGCCACTGGTAACAGGATTAGCAGAGCGAGGTATGTAGGCGGTGCTACAGA
GTTCTTGAAGTGGTGGCCTAACTACGGCTACACTAGAAGAACAGTATTTGGTATCTGCGCTCTGCTGAAG
CCAGTTACCTTCGGAAAAAGAGTTGGTAGCTCTTGATCCGGCAAACAAACCACCGCTGGTAGCGGTGGTT
TTTTTGTTTGCAAGCAGCAGATTACGCGCAGAAAAAAAGGATCTCAAGAAGATCCTTTGATCTTTTCTAC
GGGGTCTGACGCTCAGTGGAACGAAAACTCACGTTAAGGGATTTTGGTCATGAGATTATCAAAAAGGATC
TTCACCTAGATCCTTTTAAATTAAAAATGAAGTTTTAAATCAATCTAAAGTATATATGAGTAAACTTGGT
CTGACAGTTACCAATGCTTAATCAGTGAGGCACCTATCTCAGCGATCTGTCTATTTCGTTCATCCATAGT
TGCCTGACTCCCCGTCGTGTAGATAACTACGATACGGGAGGGCTTACCATCTGGCCCCAGTGCTGCAATG
ATACCGCGAGACCCACGCTCACCGGCTCCAGATTTATCAGCAATAAACCAGCCAGCCGGAAGGGCCGAGC
GCAGAAGTGGTCCTGCAACTTTATCCGCCTCCATCCAGTCTATTAATTGTTGCCGGGAAGCTAGAGTAAG
TAGTTCGCCAGTTAATAGTTTGCGCAACGTTGTTGCCATTGCTACAGGCATCGTGGTGTCACGCTCGTCG
TTTGGTATGGCTTCATTCAGCTCCGGTTCCCAACGATCAAGGCGAGTTACATGATCCCCCATGTTGTGCA
AAAAAGCGGTTAGCTCCTTCGGTCCTCCGATCGTTGTCAGAAGTAAGTTGGCCGCAGTGTTATCACTCAT
GGTTATGGCAGCACTGCATAATTCTCTTACTGTCATGCCATCCGTAAGATGCTTTTCTGTGACTGGTGAG
TACTCAACCAAGTCATTCTGAGAATAGTGTATGCGGCGACCGAGTTGCTCTTGCCCGGCGTCAATACGGG
ATAATACCGCGCCACATAGCAGAACTTTAAAAGTGCTCATCATTGGAAAACGTTCTTCGGGGCGAAAACT
CTCAAGGATCTTACCGCTGTTGAGATCCAGTTCGATGTAACCCACTCGTGCACCCAACTGATCTTCAGCA
TCTTTTACTTTCACCAGCGTTTCTGGGTGAGCAAAAACAGGAAGGCAAAATGCCGCAAAAAAGGGAATAA
GGGCGACACGGAAATGTTGAATACTCATACTCTTCCTTTTTCAATATTATTGAAGCATTTATCAGGGTTA
TTGTCTCATGAGCGGATACATATTTGAATGTATTTAGAAAAATAAACAAATAGGGGTTCCGCGCACATTT
CCCCGAAAAGTGCCACCTGACGTC
Features (pLannotate 1.2.2; 23 found; start..end, strand, type, name):
     28..80      -  misc_feature   bom (fragment): basis of mobility region from pBR322
    235..614     +  enhancer       CMV enhancer: human cytomegalovirus immediate early enhancer
    615..818     +  promoter       CMV promoter: human cytomegalovirus (CMV) immediate early promoter
    814..847     +  LTR            5' LTR (truncated) (fragment): truncated 5' long terminal repeat (LTR) from HIV-1
    863..881     +  promoter       T7 promoter: promoter for bacteriophage T7 RNA polymerase
    932..952     +  CDS            capTEV™ (fragment): composite tag for in vivo biotinylation, TEV protease cleavage, and 6xHis tagging
    953..985     +  CDS            T7 tag (gene 10 leader): leader peptide from bacteriophage T7 gene 10 promotes efficient translation in E. coli
    989..1012    +  CDS            Xpress™ tag: Xpress™ epitope tag, including an enterokinase recognition and cleavage site
   1040..5797    +  CDS            GLI2: GLI2_HUMAN - Also known as THP From Homo sapiens (Human).
   5835..6059    +  polyA_signal   bGH poly(A) signal: bovine growth hormone polyadenylation signal
   6063..6084    +  promoter       SV40 promoter (fragment): SV40 enhancer and early promoter
   6105..6533    +  rep_origin     f1 ori (sequence partly withheld): f1 bacteriophage origin of replication; arrow indicates direction of (+) strand synthesis
   6547..6876    +  promoter       SV40 promoter: SV40 enhancer and early promoter
   6943..7734    +  CDS            neo: KKA2_KLEPN - Also known as kan, nptII. Experimental evidence at protein level: Swiss-Prot protein existence level 1. Resistance to kanamycin, neomycin, paromomycin, ribostamycin, butirosin and gentamicin B. From Klebsiella pneumoniae.
   7758..7916    +  CDS            ble (fragment): BLE_KLEPN - Experimental evidence at protein level: Swiss-Prot protein existence level 1. Binding protein with a strong affinity to the bleomycin family of antibiotics. Binds to CL990; an antimitotic-antibiotic compound. From Klebsiella pneumoniae.
   7911..8032    +  polyA_signal   SV40 poly(A) signal: SV40 polyadenylation signal
   8105..8121    -  protein_bind   lac operator: The lac repressor binds to the lac operator to inhibit transcription in E. coli. This inhibition can be relieved by adding lactose or isopropyl-β-D-thiogalactopyranoside (IPTG). lac repressor encoded by lacI
   8129..8159    -  promoter       lac promoter: promoter for the E. coli lac operon
   8174..8195    -  protein_bind   CAP binding site: CAP binding activates transcription in the presence of cAMP. E. coli catabolite activator protein
   8208..8300    -  CDS            lacI (fragment): lac repressor; lacI; The lac repressor binds to the lac operator to inhibit transcription in E. coli. This inhibition can be relieved by adding lactose or isopropyl-β-D-thiogalactopyranoside (IPTG).
   8483..9071    -  rep_origin     ori: high-copy-number ColE1/pMB1/pBR322/pUC origin of replication
   9242..10102   -  CDS            AmpR: β-lactamase; bla; confers resistance to ampicillin, carbenicillin, and related antibiotics
  10103..10207   -  promoter       AmpR promoter: bla
