[The description below was written by a language model from this plasmid's Addgene catalogue record and pLannotate feature annotations shown in this document.]
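Description:
GLI2 his is a mammalian expression plasmid built on the Invitrogen pcDNA 3.1/His backbone and carrying the human GLI2 (GLI family zinc finger 2) coding sequence, an insert of about 4.8 kb cloned between EcoRI and XbaI sites that both remain intact. It is propagated in E. coli from a high-copy ColE1/pUC-type origin under ampicillin selection (AmpR with its own bla promoter), and it also contains an f1 origin, which allows single-stranded DNA production. For stable selection in mammalian cells, an SV40 enhancer/early promoter drives the neomycin phosphotransferase gene, followed by an SV40 polyadenylation signal, giving G418 resistance. The catalogue lists a total size of 10,258 bp, while the assembled sequence used for annotation is 10,238 nt, a small discrepancy.

The GLI2 open reading frame is transcribed from the human cytomegalovirus immediate early enhancer and promoter and terminated by the bovine growth hormone polyadenylation signal. A T7 promoter lies between the CMV promoter and the coding region; it can support in vitro transcription and serves as a sequencing primer site. The backbone supplies an N-terminal leader fused to GLI2, consisting of a 6xHis tag (which the automated annotation picked up as a fragment of a composite His-containing tag), the T7 gene 10 leader tag and the Xpress epitope, which includes an enterokinase cleavage site. These tags allow detection with tag-specific antibodies and metal-affinity purification. Several short annotated fragments, such as the truncated HIV-1 LTR, ble, lacI and bom hits, look like backbone remnants or partial similarity matches rather than functional elements. The stated purpose is expression of GLI2 in mammalian cells.
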