Addgene plasmid #87097: GLI2 his
Purpose: expresses GLI2 in mammalian cells
Depositing lab: Martin Fernandez-Zapico.
Backbone
  Vector backbone: pcDNA 3.1/His
  Backbone manufacturer: Invitrogen
  Backbone size w/o insert (bp): 5500
  Total vector size (bp): 10258
  Vector type: Mammalian Expression
  Selectable markers: Neomycin (select with G418)
Growth in bacteria
  Bacterial resistance: Ampicillin, 100 μg/mL
  Growth temperature: 37°C
  Growth strain: DH5alpha
  Copy number: High Copy
Gene/Insert
  Gene/Insert name: GLI2 (alt name: GLI family zinc finger 2)
  Species: H. sapiens (human)
  Insert size (bp): 4758
  GenBank ID: NM_005270.4
  Entrez Gene: GLI2 (a.k.a. CJS, HPE9, PHS2, THP1, THP2)
  Tag / fusion protein: 6x His (N terminal on backbone); T7 tag (N terminal on backbone); Xpress tag
  Cloning method: Restriction Enzyme; 5′ cloning site EcoRI (not destroyed); 3′ cloning site XbaI (not destroyed)
  Sequencing primers: 5′ T7; 3′ BGH reverse
Terms and licenses: Academic/Nonprofit Terms; Industry Terms: Not Available to Industry
How to cite: GLI2 his was a gift from Martin Fernandez-Zapico (Addgene plasmid # 87097 ; http://n2t.net/addgene:87097 ; RRID:Addgene_87097)
